LOCUS       Exported 3495 bp ds-DNA circular SYN 12-MAY-2021
DEFINITION  Gateway Donor vector containing TNF , part of the Target Accelerator
            Plasmid Collection..
ACCESSION   .
VERSION     .
KEYWORDS    pDONR223_TNF_WT
SOURCE      synthetic DNA construct
  ORGANISM  synthetic DNA construct
REFERENCE   1 (bases 1 to 3495)
  AUTHORS   Kim E, Ilic N, Shrestha Y, Zou L, Kamburov A, Zhu C, Yang X, Lubonja
            R, Tran N, Nguyen C, Lawrence MS, Piccioni F, Bagul M, Doench JG,
            Chouinard CR, Wu X, Hogstrom L, Natoli T, Tamayo P, Horn H, Corsello
            SM, Lage K, Root DE, Subramanian A, Golub TR, Getz G, Boehm JS, Hahn
            WC
  TITLE     Systematic Functional Interrogation of Rare Cancer Variants
            Identifies Oncogenic Alleles.
  JOURNAL   Cancer Discov. 2016 Jul;6(7):714-26. doi:
            10.1158/2159-8290.CD-16-0160. Epub 2016 May 4.
  PUBMED    27147599
REFERENCE   2 (bases 1 to 3495)
  AUTHORS   .
  TITLE     Direct Submission
  JOURNAL   Exported May 12, 2021 from SnapGene Server 1.1.58
            http://www.snapgene.com
FEATURES             Location/Qualifiers
     source          1..3495
                     /organism="synthetic DNA construct"
                     /mol_type="other DNA"
     primer_bind     92..109
                     /label=L4440
                     /note="L4440 vector, forward primer"
     terminator      268..295
                     /label=rrnB T2 terminator
                     /note="transcription terminator T2 from the E. coli rrnB
                     gene"
     terminator      387..473
                     /gene="Escherichia coli rrnB"
                     /label=rrnB T1 terminator
                     /note="transcription terminator T1 from the E. coli rrnB
                     gene"
     primer_bind     522..544
                     /label=M13/pUC Forward
                     /note="In lacZ gene"
     primer_bind     536..553
                     /label=M13 Forward
                     /note="In lacZ gene. Also called M13-F20 or M13 (-21)
                     Forward"
     primer_bind     537..553
                     /label=M13 fwd
                     /note="common sequencing primer, one of multiple similar
                     variants"
     protein_bind    569..668
                     /gene="mutant version of attL"
                     /label=attL1
                     /bound_moiety="LR Clonase(TM)"
                     /note="recombination site for the Gateway(R) LR reaction"
     protein_bind    complement(1374..1473)
                     /gene="mutant version of attL"
                     /label=attL2
                     /bound_moiety="LR Clonase(TM)"
                     /note="recombination site for the Gateway(R) LR reaction"
     primer_bind     complement(1490..1509)
                     /label=T7
                     /note="T7 promoter, forward primer"
     promoter        complement(1491..1509)
                     /label=T7 promoter
                     /note="promoter for bacteriophage T7 RNA polymerase"
     primer_bind     complement(1514..1530)
                     /label=M13 rev
                     /note="common sequencing primer, one of multiple similar
                     variants"
     primer_bind     complement(1514..1530)
                     /label=M13 Reverse
                     /note="In lacZ gene. Also called M13-rev"
     CDS             1961..2752
                     /codon_start=1
                     /gene="aadA"
                     /product="aminoglycoside adenylyltransferase (Murphy,
                     1985)"
                     /label=SmR
                     /note="confers resistance to spectinomycin and
                     streptomycin"
                     /translation="MREAVIAEVSTQLSEVVGVIERHLEPTLLAVHLYGSAVDGGLKPH
                     SDIDLLVTVTVRLDETTRRALINDLLETSASPGESEILRAVEVTIVVHDDIIPWRYPAK
                     RELQFGEWQRNDILAGIFEPATIDIDLAILLTKAREHSVALVGPAAEELFDPVPEQDLF
                     EALNETLTLWNSPPDWAGDERNVVLTLSRIWYSAVTGKIAPKDVAADWAMERLPAQYQP
                     VILEARQAYLGQEEDRLASRADQLEEFVHYVKGEITKVVGK"
     rep_origin      2845..3433
                     /direction=RIGHT
                     /label=ori
                     /note="high-copy-number ColE1/pMB1/pBR322/pUC origin of
                     replication"
     primer_bind     3334..3353
                     /label=pBR322ori-F
                     /note="pBR322 origin, forward primer"
ORIGIN
        1 ctttcctgcg ttatcccctg attctgtgga taaccgtatt accgcctttg agtgagctga
       61 taccgctcgc cgcagccgaa cgaccgagcg cagcgagtca gtgagcgagg aagcggaaga
      121 gcgcccaata cgcaaaccgc ctctccccgc gcgttggccg attcattaat gcagctggca
      181 cgacaggttt cccgactgga aagcgggcag tgagcgcaac gcaattaata cgcgtaccgc
      241 tagccaggaa gagtttgtag aaacgcaaaa aggccatccg tcaggatggc cttctgctta
      301 gtttgatgcc tggcagttta tggcgggcgt cctgcccgcc accctccggg ccgttgcttc
      361 acaacgttca aatccgctcc cggcggattt gtcctactca ggagagcgtt caccgacaaa
      421 caacagataa aacgaaaggc ccagtcttcc gactgagcct ttcgttttat ttgatgcctg
      481 gcagttccct actctcgcgt taacgctagc atggatgttt tcccagtcac gacgttgtaa
      541 aacgacggcc agtcttaagc tcgggcccca aataatgatt ttattttgac tgatagtgac
      601 ctgttcgttg caacaaattg atgagcaatg cttttttata atgccaactt tgtacaaaaa
      661 agttggcacc atgagcactg aaagcatgat ccgggacgtg gagctggccg aggaggcgct
      721 ccccaagaag acaggggggc cccagggctc caggcggtgc ttgttcctca gcctcttctc
      781 cttcctgatc gtggcaggcg ccaccacgct cttctgcctg ctgcactttg gagtgatcgg
      841 cccccagagg gaagagttcc ccagggacct ctctctaatc agccctctgg cccaggcagt
      901 cagatcatct tctcgaaccc cgnnnnnnnn nnnnnnnnnn nnnnnnnnnn nnnnnnnnnn
      961 nnnnnnnnnn nnnnnnnnnn nnnnnnnnnn nnnnnnnnnn nnnnnnnnnn nnnnnnnnnn
     1021 nnnnnnnnnn nnnnnnnnnn nnnnnnnnnn nnnnnnnnnn nnnnnnnnnn nnnnnnnnnn
     1081 nnnnnnnnnn nnnnnnnnnn nnnnnnnnnn nnnnnnnnnn nnnnnnnnnn nnnnnnnnnn
     1141 nnnnnnnnnn nnnnnnnnnn nnnnnnnnnn nnnnnnnnnn nnnnnnnnnn nnnnnnnnnn
     1201 nnnnnnnnnn nnnnnnnnnn nnnnnnnnnn nnnnnnnnnn nnnnnnnnnn nnnnnnnnnn
     1261 nnnnnnnnnn nnnnnnnnnn nnnnnnnnnn nnnnnnnnnn nnnnnnnnnn nnnnnnnnnn
     1321 nnnnnnnnnn nnnnnnnnnn nnnnnnnnnn nnnnnnnnnn nnnnnnnnnt gattgccaac
     1381 tttcttgtac aaagttgtca ttataagaaa gcattgctta tcaatttgtt gcaacgaaca
     1441 ggtcactatc agtcaaaata aaatcattat ttgccatcca gctgatatcc cctatagtga
     1501 gtcgtattac atggtcatag ctgtttcctg gcagctctgg cccgtgtctc aaaatctctg
     1561 atgttacatt gcacaagata aaaatatatc atcatgcctc ctctagacca gccaggacag
     1621 aaatgcctcg acttcgctgc tacccaaggt tgccgggtga cgcacaccgt ggaaacggat
     1681 gaaggcacga acccagtgga cataagcctg ttcggttcgt aagctgtaat gcaagtagcg
     1741 tatgcgctca cgcaactggt ccagaacctt gaccgaacgc agcggtggta acggcgcagt
     1801 ggcggttttc atggcttgtt atgactgttt ttttggggta cagtctatgc ctcgggcatc
     1861 caagcagcaa gcgcgttacg ccgtgggtcg atgtttgatg ttatggagca gcaacgatgt
     1921 tacgcagcag ggcagtcgcc ctaaaacaaa gttaaacatt atgagggaag cggtgatcgc
     1981 cgaagtatcg actcaactat cagaggtagt tggcgtcatc gagcgccatc tcgaaccgac
     2041 gttgctggcc gtacatttgt acggctccgc agtggatggc ggcctgaagc cacacagtga
     2101 tattgatttg ctggttacgg tgaccgtaag gcttgatgaa acaacgcggc gagctttgat
     2161 caacgacctt ttggaaactt cggcttcccc tggagagagc gagattctcc gcgctgtaga
     2221 agtcaccatt gttgtgcacg acgacatcat tccgtggcgt tatccagcta agcgcgaact
     2281 gcaatttgga gaatggcagc gcaatgacat tcttgcaggt atcttcgagc cagccacgat
     2341 cgacattgat ctggctatct tgctgacaaa agcaagagaa catagcgttg ccttggtagg
     2401 tccagcggcg gaggaactct ttgatccggt tcctgaacag gatctatttg aggcgctaaa
     2461 tgaaacctta acgctatgga actcgccgcc cgactgggct ggcgatgagc gaaatgtagt
     2521 gcttacgttg tcccgcattt ggtacagcgc agtaaccggc aaaatcgcgc cgaaggatgt
     2581 cgctgccgac tgggcaatgg agcgcctgcc ggcccagtat cagcccgtca tacttgaagc
     2641 tagacaggct tatcttggac aagaagaaga tcgcttggcc tcgcgcgcag atcagttgga
     2701 agaatttgtc cactacgtga aaggcgagat caccaaggta gtcggcaaat aaccctcgag
     2761 ccacccatga ccaaaatccc ttaacgtgag ttacgcgtcg ttccactgag cgtcagaccc
     2821 cgtagaaaag atcaaaggat cttcttgaga tccttttttt ctgcgcgtaa tctgctgctt
     2881 gcaaacaaaa aaaccaccgc taccagcggt ggtttgtttg ccggatcaag agctaccaac
     2941 tctttttccg aaggtaactg gcttcagcag agcgcagata ccaaatactg ttcttctagt
     3001 gtagccgtag ttaggccacc acttcaagaa ctctgtagca ccgcctacat acctcgctct
     3061 gctaatcctg ttaccagtgg ctgctgccag tggcgataag tcgtgtctta ccgggttgga
     3121 ctcaagacga tagttaccgg ataaggcgca gcggtcgggc tgaacggggg gttcgtgcac
     3181 acagcccagc ttggagcgaa cgacctacac cgaactgaga tacctacagc gtgagctatg
     3241 agaaagcgcc acgcttcccg aagggagaaa ggcggacagg tatccggtaa gcggcagggt
     3301 cggaacagga gagcgcacga gggaacttcc agggggaaac gcctggtatc tttatagtcc
     3361 tgtcgggttt cgccacctct gacttgagcg tcgatttttg tgatgctcgt caggggggcg
     3421 gagcctatgg aaaaacgcca gcaacgcggc ctttttacgg ttcctggcct tttgctggcc
     3481 ttttgctcac atgtt
//
