[The description below was written by a language model from this plasmid's Addgene catalogue record and the feature table of its GenBank file.]
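Description:
pDONR223_TNF_WT is a Gateway entry clone built on the Invitrogen pDONR223 backbone. It carries the wild-type human TNF (tumour necrosis factor alpha) open reading frame, corresponding to the NM_000594.3 reference transcript. The 3,495 bp circular plasmid is maintained in E. coli through a high-copy ColE1/pUC-type origin of replication. Selection relies on the aadA aminoglycoside adenylyltransferase gene, which confers resistance to spectinomycin and streptomycin.

The feature table does not annotate the TNF coding sequence itself, but the insert occupies the interval between the attL1 and attL2 recombination sites. These sites let LR Clonase move the ORF directionally into any attR-containing destination vector. The clone is in the "closed" configuration, meaning a stop codon immediately follows the insert. The native C-terminus is therefore retained, and C-terminal fusion tags supplied by a destination vector would not be translated. No promoter drives the insert, so expression depends on the destination vector chosen. The rrnB T1 and T2 transcription terminators lie upstream of attL1 and insulate the cassette from read-through transcription from the backbone. A T7 promoter sits just beyond attL2, pointing back toward the insert. M13 forward and reverse primer sites flank the att sites for sequence verification.

The plasmid belongs to the Target Accelerator Plasmid Collection, a set of wild-type and variant ORF clones associated with systematic functional testing of cancer-associated alleles. In that context this clone serves as the wild-type TNF reference and as a shuttle source for generating expression constructs.
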