Addgene plasmid #81824: pDONR223_TNF_WT
Purpose: Gateway Donor vector containing TNF , part of the Target Accelerator Plasmid Collection.
Depositing lab: Jesse Boehm & William Hahn & David Root. Depositing organization: Broad Institute. Publication: Systematic Functional Interrogation of Rare Cancer Variants Identifies Oncogenic Alleles. Kim E, Ilic N, Shrestha Y, Zou L, Kamburov A, Zhu C, Yang X, Lubonja R, Tran N, Nguyen C, Lawrence MS, Piccioni F, Bagul M, Doench JG, Chouinard CR, Wu X, Hogstrom L, Natoli T, Tamayo P, Horn H, Corsello SM, Lage K, Root DE, Subramanian A, Golub TR, Getz G, Boehm JS, Hahn WC. Cancer Discov. 2016 Jul;6(7):714-26. doi: 10.1158/2159-8290.CD-16-0160. Epub 2016 May 4. PubMed 27147599.
Backbone
  Vector backbone: pDONR223
  Backbone manufacturer: Invitrogen
  Backbone size w/o insert (bp): 2790
  Vector type: Gateway Entry vector
Growth in bacteria
  Bacterial resistance: Spectinomycin, 50 μg/mL
  Growth temperature: 37°C
  Growth strain: DH5alpha
  Copy number: High Copy
Gene/Insert
  Gene/Insert name: TNF (alt name: NM_000594.3)
  Species: H. sapiens (human)
  Mutation: WT
  Entrez Gene: TNF (a.k.a. DIF, IMD127, TNF-alpha, TNFA, TNFSF2, TNLG1F)
  Promoter: None
  Cloning method: Gateway Cloning
  Sequencing primers: 5′ M13pUC-fwd; 3′ M13-Rev
Terms and licenses: Academic/Nonprofit Terms; Industry Terms: Not Available to Industry
Depositor comments: Closed state: stop codon immediately follows insert
How to cite: pDONR223_TNF_WT was a gift from Jesse Boehm & William Hahn & David Root (Addgene plasmid # 81824 ; http://n2t.net/addgene:81824 ; RRID:Addgene_81824)
