>Addgene plasmid #81824 | pDONR223_TNF_WT | depositor partial sequence | sequence record 155143 | Insert sequence
ATGAGCACTGAAAGCATGATCCGGGACGTGGAGCTGGCCGAGGAGGCGCTCCCCAAGAAGACAGGGGGGC
CCCAGGGCTCCAGGCGGTGCTTGTTCCTCAGCCTCTTCTCCTTCCTGATCGTGGCAGGCGCCACCACGCT
CTTCTGCCTGCTGCACTTTGGAGTGATCGGCCCCCAGAGGGAAGAGTTCCCCAGGGACCTCTCTCTAATC
AGCCCTCTGGCCCAGGCAGTCAGATCATCTTCTCGAACCCCG
[447 nt withheld, positions 253-699]
