>Addgene plasmid #81824 | pDONR223_TNF_WT | addgene partial sequence | sequence record 160808 | M13-F20 5'-TGTAAAACGACGGCCAGT-3'
TTTTATTTTGACTGATAGTGACCTGTTCGTTGCAACAAATTGATGAGCAATGCTTTTTTATAATGCCAAC
TTTGTACAAAAAAGTTGGCACCATGAGCACTGAAAGCATGATCCGGGACGTGGAGCTGGCCGAGGAGGCG
CTCCCCAAGAAGACAGGGGGGCCCCAGGGCTCCAGGCGGTGCTTGTTCCTCAGCCTCTTCTCCTTCCTGA
TCGTGGCAGGCGCCACCACGCTCTTCTGCCTGCTGCACTTTGGAGTGATCGGCCCCCAGAGGGAAGAGTT
CCCCAGGGACCTCTCTCTAATCAGCCCTCTGGCCCAGGCAGTCAGATCATCTTCTCGAACCCCG
[447 nt withheld, positions 345-791]
TGATTGCCAACTTTCTTGTACAAAGTTGTCATTATAAGAAAGCATTGCTTATCAATTTGTTGCAACGAAC
AGGTCACTATCAGTCAAAATAAAATCATTATTTGCCATCCAGCTGATATCCCCTATAGTGAGTCGTATTA
CATGGTCATAGCTGTTTCCTGGCAGCTCTGGCCCGTGTCTCAAAATCTCTGATGTTACATTGCACAAGAT
AAA
